Addgene plasmid #126526: 2SP1
Purpose: 2-input history dependent program B then A; sfGFP-GFP221-GFP226
Depositing lab: Jerome Bonnet. Depositing organization: CNRS UMR 5048, INSERM U1054, Centre de Biochimie Structurale. Publication: Rational programming of history-dependent logic in cellular populations. Zuniga A, Guiziou S, Mayonove P, Meriem ZB, Camacho M, Moreau V, Ciandrini L, Hersen P, Bonnet J. Nat Commun. 2020 Sep 21;11(1):4758. doi: 10.1038/s41467-020-18455-z. PubMed 32958811.
Backbone
  Vector backbone: pSB4K5
  Vector type: Bacterial Expression
Growth in bacteria
  Bacterial resistance: Kanamycin, 50 μg/mL
  Growth temperature: 37°C
  Growth strain: DH5alpha
  Copy number: Low Copy
Gene/Insert
  Gene/Insert name: 2-input B then A; sfGFP-GFP221-GFP226
Terms and licenses: Academic/Nonprofit Terms; Industry Terms: Not Available to Industry
How to cite: 2SP1 was a gift from Jerome Bonnet (Addgene plasmid # 126526 ; http://n2t.net/addgene:126526 ; RRID:Addgene_126526)
