[The description below was written by a language model from this plasmid's Addgene catalogue record and pLannotate feature annotations shown in this document.]
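Description:
2SP1 is a low-copy bacterial expression plasmid built on the pSB4K5 backbone and carrying a synthetic "history-dependent" logic program for E. coli. It replicates from the pSC101 origin, supported by the plasmid-encoded Rep101 (RepA) initiator protein that this origin requires. Selection is through a kanamycin resistance gene (aminoglycoside phosphotransferase). The low copy number suits genetic circuits in which a stable, defined DNA state must be maintained.

The insert is described as a 2-input program that responds to the ordered sequence "B then A", with the output set sfGFP-GFP221-GFP226. In keeping with that name, the feature table finds three green fluorescent protein coding sequences. One is annotated as superfolder GFP on the reverse strand, and two are matched to EGFP on the forward strand, one of them spanning the sequence origin. The latter two presumably correspond to the GFP221 and GFP226 variants in the name, although the annotation does not distinguish them.

A fragment resembling the trc promoter lies between the divergently oriented sfGFP and the downstream GFP gene. Hammerhead ribozyme elements (sTRSV HHRz and a type III hammerhead fragment) sit just upstream of these two coding sequences, a placement commonly used to insulate translation from the upstream transcript context by cleaving the 5' leader. Several terminators (T7Te, his operon, lambda t0) separate the units.

The record does not annotate any recombinase attachment sites and does not say which inputs A and B represent. The mechanism by which input order rearranges the promoter, terminators and reporters therefore cannot be read from the feature table. The plasmid serves as a fluorescent readout scaffold for programming and tracking order-of-events logic in bacterial populations.
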