Features (pLannotate 1.2.2; 13 found; start..end, strand, type, name):
    722..749     -  terminator     T7Te terminator: phage T7 early transcription terminator
    803..1516    -  CDS            superfolder GFP: GFP variant that folds robustly even when fused to poorly folded proteins (Pédelacq et al., 2006)
   1558..1607    -  misc_RNA       sTRSV HHRz: hammerhead ribozyme from the tobacco ringspot virus satellite RNA (Khvorova et al., 2003)
   1674..1698    -  promoter       trc promoter (fragment): strong E. coli promoter; hybrid between the trp and lac UV5 promoters
   1748..1802    +  ncRNA          Hammerhead 3 (fragment): Accession: RF00008 - Hammerhead ribozyme (type III)
   1843..2559    +  CDS            EGFP: EGFP is a basic (constitutively fluorescent) green fluorescent protein published in 1996, derived from Aequorea victoria. It is reported to be a rapidly-maturing weak dimer with moderate acid sensitivity.
   2635..2694    -  terminator     his operon terminator: This putative transcriptin terminator from the E. coli his operon has a 2-bp deletion introduced during synthesis. Its efficiency has not been determined.
   2731..2825    +  terminator     lambda t0 terminator: transcription terminator from phage lambda
   3317..3539    +  rep_origin     pSC101 ori: low-copy replication origin that requires the Rep101 protein
   3587..4537    +  CDS            Rep101: RepA protein needed for replication with the pSC101 origin; rep101
   4895..5710    +  CDS            KanR: aminoglycoside phosphotransferase confers resistance to kanamycin in bacteria or G418 (Geneticin®) in eukaryotes
   5722..5762    +  terminator     bacterial terminator (fragment): putative bacterial transcription terminator
   6041..618     +  CDS            EGFP (across the origin): EGFP is a basic (constitutively fluorescent) green fluorescent protein published in 1996, derived from Aequorea victoria. It is reported to be a rapidly-maturing weak dimer with moderate acid sensitivity.
>Addgene plasmid #126526 | 2SP1 | addgene full sequence | sequence record 250098 | Addgene NGS Result
GGTGAGGGTGATGCTACATACGGGAAATTGACTCTTAAATTTATATGTACAACAGGTAAACTACCTGTTC
CATGGCCTACACTTGTCACTACGCTTACTTACGGGGTCCAGTGCTTCTCTAGATATCCTGATCACATGAA
GCAACATGACTTTTTCAAGAGCGCCATGCCCGAGGGATATGTGCAGGAGAGGACCATATTTTTCAAGGAT
GATGGGAACTACAAAACGCGCGCGGAGGTCAAATTCGAAGGCGACACACTCGTAAACAGAATCGAGTTAA
AAGGAATCGACTTCAAAGAAGATGGGAACATCCTTGGGCACAAATTGGAGTATAACTATAACTCTCATAA
TGTTTATATAATGGCAGATAAACAAAAAAACGGAATAAAGGTTAACTTCAAAATCAGACACAACATCGAA
GACGGTAGCGTACAGCTGGCCGATCACTATCAGCAGAACACCCCGATCGGTGATGGTCCGGTACTGTTGC
CGGATAACCACTACCTGTCCACTCAGTCTGCCCTCTCCAAAGACCCGAACGAAAAAAGAGATCACATGGT
TCTGCTGGAGTTCGTAACCGCTGCGGGCATCACCCTGGGCATGGACGAACTGTACAAATAACACCTGGGA
TTTCCGAAGATTGACTATTCTCAGATAAAGTAAATAATAAAAAAGCCGGATTAATAATCTGGCTTTTTAT
ATTCTCTCTCTAGTATATAAACGCAGAAAGGCCCACCCGAAGGTGAGCCAGTGTGATAAGAATAGTAATA
CAGGATCCGAATCGTTTCAGTTGCCTTTATCATTTGTACAGTTCATCCATACCATGCGTGATGCCCGCTG
CGGTTACGAACTCCAGCAGAACCATATGATCGCGTTTCTCGTTCGGATCTTTAGACAGAACGCTTTGCGT
GCTCAGATAGTGATTGTCTGGCAGCAGAACAGGACCATCACCGATTGGAGTGTTTTGCTGGTAGTGATCA
GCCAGCTGCACGCTGCCATCCTCCACGTTGTGGCGAATTTTAAAATTCGCTTTAATGCCATTTTTTTGTT
TATCGGCGGTGATGTAAACATTGTGGCTGTTAAAATTGTATTCCAGCTTATGGCCCAGGATATTGCCGTC
TTCTTTAAAGTCAATGCCTTTCAGCTCAATGCGGTTTACCAGGGTATCGCCTTCAAATTTCACTTCCGCA
CGCGTTTTGTACGTGCCGTCATCCTTAAAGGAAATCGTGCGTTCCTGCACATAGCCTTCCGGCATGGCGG
ACTTGAAGAAGTCATGCTGCTTCATATGGTCCGGATAACGAGCAAAGCACTGAACACCATAAGTCAGCGT
CGTTACCAGAGTCGGCCAAGGTACCGGCAGTTTACCAGTAGTACAGATGAACTTCAGCGTCAGTTTACCA
TTAGTTGCGTCACCTTCACCCTCGCCACGCACGGAAAACTTATGACCGTTGACATCACCATCCAGTTCCA
CCAGAATAGGGACGACACCAGTGAACAGCTCTTCGCCTTTACGCATCTAGTATTTCTCCTCTTTTTAAAC
AAAATTATTTGTAGAGGCTGTTTCGTCCTCACGGACTCATCAGACCGGAAAGCACATCCGGTGACAGCTG
CAAAAAAAGCAAAAAGCATTTACCTTGATTGAGATGTTAATTGTGTTGGCATTCCACAAACATTACGAGC
CGGATGATTAATTGTCAAGCCCGGATGATCCTGACGACGGAGACCGCCGTCGTCGACAAGCCGGCCGAAG
GGTGTCTCAAGGTGCGTACCTTGACTGATGAGTCCGAAAGGACGAAACACCCCTCTACAAATAATTTTGT
TTAAAAAGAGGAGAAATACTAGATGGTGAGCAAAGGTGAGGAACTTTTTACAGGAGTAGTACCTATTCTT
GTAGAGTTAGATGGTGATGTGAATGGCCATAAATTTAGTGTTTCTGGTGAAGGAGAGGGCGATGCGACTT
ATGGCAAGTTGACCCTTAAATTTATTTGTACTACTGGTAAACTTCCTGTTCCTTGGCCTACTCTCGTGAC
AACTCTTACTTACGGAGTCCAATGCTTCTCTAGATACCCGGACCACATGAAGCAGCACGATTTCTTCAAA
AGCGCCATGCCTGAGGGATACGTCCAAGAAAGGACGATCTTCTTCAAGGACGACGGGAACTACAAGACAC
GGGCGGAGGTGAAATTTGAGGGGGACACGCTCGTGAACAGGATTGAGTTGAAGGGGATTGACTTCAAGGA
GGACGGCAATATACTCGGACACAAATTAGAGTACAACTACAACTCGCACAACGTCTACATTATGGCCGAT
AAGCAGAAGAACGGCATTAAGGTTAACTTCAAGATCAGGCACAATATCGAGGATGGCAGCGTTCAGCTTG
CAGATCATTACCAACAGAACACACCGATCGGCGACGGCCCGGTACTGTTGCCGGATAACCACTACCTGTC
GACGCAGTCTGCCCTATCGAAAGACCCTAACGAAAAAAGAGACCATATGGTGCTATTAGAGTTTGTGACT
GCAGCAGGTATTACACTTGGTATGGACGAACTTTATAAATAAAACCTATCTATTCGTTTTCAACAGAGTA
AGGGTATCCGAGTTCTTAGACGTCAGGTGGCAAACGCGAAGTAATCTTTTCGGTTTTAAAGAAAAAGGGC
AGGGTGGTGACACCTTGCCCGTTTTTTTGCCGGAGCTAGAGCTGTCAGACCAAGTTTACGAGCTCGCTTG
GACTCCTGTTGATAGATCCAGTAATGACCTCAGAACTCCATCTGGATTTGTTCAGAACGCTCGGTTGCCG
CCGGGCGTTTTTTATTGGTGAGAATCCAAGCACTAGGGACAGTAAGACGGGTAAGCCTGTTGATGATACC
GCTGCCTTACTGGGTGCATTAGCCAGTCTGAATGACCTGTCACGGGATAATCCGAAGTGGTCAGACTGGA
AAATCAGAGGGCAGGAACTGCTGAACAGCAAAAAGTCAGATAGCACCACATAGCAGACCCGCCATAAAAC
GCCCTGAGAAGCCCGTGACGGGCTTTTCTTGTATTATGGGTAGTTTCCTTGCATGAATCCATAAAAGGCG
CCTGTAGTGCCATTTACCCCCATTCACTGCCAGAGCCGTGAGCGCAGCGAACTGAATGTCACGAAAAAGA
CAGCGACTCAGGTGCCTGATGGTCGGAGACAAAAGGAATATTCAGCGATTTGCCCGAGCTTGCGAGGGTG
CTACTTAAGCCTTTAGGGTTTTAAGGTCTGTTTTGTAGAGGAGCAAACAGCGTTTGCGACATCCTTTTGT
AATACTGCGGAACTGACTAAAGTAGTGAGTTATACACAGGGCTGGGATCTATTCTTTTTATCTTTTTTTA
TTCTTTCTTTATTCTATAAATTATAACCACTTGAATATAAACAAAAAAAACACACAAAGGTCTAGCGGAA
TTTACAGAGGGTCTAGCAGAATTTACAAGTTTTCCAGCAAAGGTCTAGCAGAATTTACAGATACCCACAA
CTCAAAGGAAAAGGACATGTAATTATCATTGACTAGCCCATCTCAATTGGTATAGTGATTAAAATCACCT
AGACCAATTGAGATGTATGTCTGAATTAGTTGTTTTCAAAGCAAATGAACTAGCGATTAGTCGCTATGAC
TTAACGGAGCATGAAACCAAGCTAATTTTATGCTGTGTGGCACTACTCAACCCCACGATTGAAAACCCTA
CAAGGAAAGAACGGACGGTATCGTTCACTTATAACCAATACGCTCAGATGATGAACATCAGTAGGGAAAA
TGCTTATGGTGTATTAGCTAAAGCAACCAGAGAGCTGATGACGAGAACTGTGGAAATCAGGAATCCTTTG
GTTAAAGGCTTTGAGATTTTCCAGTGGACAAACTATGCCAAGTTCTCAAGCGAAAAATTAGAATTAGTTT
TTAGTGAAGAGATATTGCCTTATCTTTTCCAGTTAAAAAAATTCATAAAATATAATCTGGAACATGTTAA
GTCTTTTGAAAACAAATACTCTATGAGGATTTATGAGTGGTTATTAAAAGAACTAACACAAAAGAAAACT
CACAAGGCAAATATAGAGATTAGCCTTGATGAATTTAAGTTCATGTTAATGCTTGAAAATAACTACCATG
AGTTTAAAAGGCTTAACCAATGGGTTTTGAAACCAATAAGTAAAGATTTAAACACTTACAGCAATATGAA
ATTGGTGGTTGATAAGCGAGGCCGCCCGACTGATACGTTGATTTTCCAAGTTGAACTAGATAGACAAATG
GATCTCGTAACCGAACTTGAGAACAACCAGATAAAAATGAATGGTGACAAAATACCAACAACCATTACAT
CAGATTCCTACCTACATAACGGACTAAGAAAAACACTACACGATGCTTTAACTGCAAAAATTCAGCTCAC
CAGTTTTGAGGCAAAATTTTTGAGTGACATGCAAAGTAAGTATGATCTCAATGGTTCGTTCTCATGGCTC
ACGCAAAAACAACGAACCACACTAGAGAACATACTGGCTAAATACGGAAGGATCTGAGGTTCTTATGGCT
CTTGTATCTATCAGTGAAGCATCAAGACTAACAAACAAAAGTAGAACAACTGTTCACCGTTACATATCAA
AGGGAAAACTGTCCATATGCACAGATGAAAACGGTGTAAAAAAGATAGATACATCAGAGCTTTTACGAGT
TTTTGGTGCATTCAAAGCTGTTCACCATGAACAGATCGACAATGTAACTACTAGAGCTGATCCTTCAACT
CAGCAAAAGTTCGATTTATTCAACAAAGCCACGTTGTGTCTCAAAATCTCTGATGTTACATTGCACAAGA
TAAAAATATATCATCATGAACAATAAAACTGTCTGCTTACATAAACAGTAATACAAGGGGTGTTATGAGC
CATATTCAACGGGAAACGTCTTGCTCCCGTCCGCGCTTAAACTCCAACATGGACGCTGATTTATATGGGT
ATAAATGGGCTCGCGATAATGTCGGGCAATCAGGTGCGACAATCTATCGCTTGTATGGGAAGCCCGATGC
GCCAGAGTTGTTTCTGAAACATGGCAAAGGTAGCGTTGCCAATGATGTTACAGATGAGATGGTCCGTCTC
AACTGGCTGACGGAGTTTATGCCTCTCCCGACCATCAAGCATTTTATCCGTACTCCTGATGATGCGTGGT
TACTCACCACCGCGATTCCTGGGAAAACAGCCTTCCAGGTATTAGAAGAATATCCTGATTCAGGTGAAAA
TATTGTTGATGCGCTGGCCGTGTTCCTGCGCCGGTTACATTCGATTCCTGTTTGTAATTGTCCTTTTAAC
AGCGATCGTGTATTTCGTCTTGCTCAGGCGCAATCACGCATGAATAACGGTTTGGTTGATGCGAGTGATT
TTGATGACGAGCGTAATGGCTGGCCTGTTGAACAAGTCTGGAAAGAAATGCACAAGCTCTTGCCATTCTC
ACCGGATTCAGTCGTCACTCATGGTGATTTCTCACTTGATAACCTTATTTTTGACGAGGGGAAATTAATA
GGTTGTATTGATGTTGGACGGGTCGGAATCGCAGACCGTTACCAGGACCTTGCCATTCTTTGGAACTGCC
TCGGTGAGTTTTCTCCTTCATTACAGAAACGGCTTTTTCAAAAATATGGTATTGATAATCCTGATATGAA
TAAATTGCAGTTTCATTTGATGCTCGATGAGTTTTTCTAATAATACTAGCAGAAATCATCCTTAGCGAAA
GCTAAGGATTTTTTTTATCTGATTACCGCCTTTGAGTGAGCTCTTACTGAAGCACGATTCTACTCGGAAG
TGGTCAATAATGCGAGTTTTTATTTCGTTTATTTCAATTAAGGTAACTAAAAAACTCCTTTCCCTTACGG
CAGACCTGAGTGGGTTTGTACCGTACACCACTGAGACCGCGGTGGTTGACCAGACAAACCACGAAGTGGT
CGTGATCTGAAACTCGATCACCTGATGAGCTCAAGGCAGAGCGAAACCACCTCTACAAATAATTTTGTTT
AAAAAGAGGAGAAATACTAGATGGTTAGTAAAGGCGAAGAACTATTTACAGGTGTAGTACCAATACTAGT
AGAGTTGGATGGGGATGTAAATGGTCATAAATTTAGTGTTTCAGGTGAA
